>Addgene plasmid #197168 | pAAV-CAG-mIFP-P2A-GFP | addgene full sequence | sequence record 387200 | Addgene NGS Result
TATCTACGTAGCCATGCTCTAGGAAGAGTACCATTGACGTCAATAATGACGTATGTTCCCATAGTAACGC
CAATAGGGACTTTCCATTGACGTCAATGGGTGGAGTATTTACGGTAAACTGCCCACTTGGCAGTACATCA
AGTGTATCATATGCCAAGTACGCCCCCTATTGACGTCAATGACGGTAAATGGCCCGCCTGGCATTATGCC
CAGTACATGACCTTATGGGACTTTCCTACTTGGCAGTACATCTACGTATTAGTCATCGCTATTACCATGG
TCGAGGTGAGCCCCACGTTCTGCTTCACTCTCCCCATCTCCCCCCCCTCCCCACCCCCAATTTTGTATTT
ATTTATTTTTTAATTATTTTGTGCAGCGATGGGGGCGGGGGGGGGGGGGGGGCGCGCGCCAGGCGGGGCG
GGGCGGGGCGAGGGGCGGGGCGGGGCGAGGCGGAGAGGTGCGGCGGCAGCCAATCAGAGCGGCGCGCTCC
GAAAGTTTCCTTTTATGGCGAGGCGGCGGCGGCGGCGGCCCTATAAAAAGCGAAGCGCGCGGCGGGCGGG
AGTCGCTGCGCGCTGCCTTCGCCCCGTGCCCCGCTCCGCCGCCGCCTCGCGCCGCCCGCCCCGGCTCTGA
CTGACCGCGTTACTCCCACAGGTGAGCGGGCGGGACGGCCCTTCTCCTCCGGGCTGTAATTAGCGCTTGG
TTTAATGACGGCTTGTTTCTTTTCTGTGGCTGCGTGAAAGCCTTGAGGGGCTCCGGGAGGGCCCTTTGTG
CGGGGGGAGCGGCTCGGGGCTGTCCGCGGGGGGACGGCTGCCTTCGGGGGGGACGGGGCAGGGCGGGGTT
CGGCTTCTGGCGTGTGACCGGCGGCTCTAGAGCCTCTGCTAACCATGTTCATGCCTTCTTCTTTTTCCTA
CAGCTCCTGGGCAACGTGCTGGTTATTGTGCTGTCTCATCATTTTGGCAAAGAATTGGATCCGGTACCGC
CACCATGTCGGTACCGCTGACTACCTCAGCATTCGGCCACGCGTTTCTGGCTAACTGTGAACGCGAGCAG
ATCCACCTGGCGGGCTCCATTCAGCCGCACGGTATCCTGCTGGCTGTGAAAGAGCCGGACAACGTGGTGA
TCCAGGCTTCTATTAACGCTGCGGAGTTCCTGAACACCAACTCTGTTGTTGGCCGTCCGCTGCGTGACCT
GGGCGGCGATCTGCCTTTGCAGATCCTGCCGCACCTGAACGGCCCGCTGCACCTGGCTCCGATGACCCTG
CGTTGTACCGTGGGTTCTCCGCCGCGTCGTGTGGACTGTACCATTCATCGTCCGTCTAACGGCGGCCTGA
TCGTAGAACTGGAACCAGCAACCAAGACCACTAACATTGCGCCGGCTCTGGACGGTGCGTTTCATCGTAT
CACTTCTTCATCCTCCCTGATGGGCCTGTGTGACGAAACCGCGACTATTATCCGTGAGATTACTGGCTAC
GACCGTGTGATGGTAGTACGTTTCGATGAAGAGGGTAATGGCGAAATTCTGTCCGAACGTCGTCGTGCGG
ACCTGGAAGCGTTCCTGGGTAACCGCTACCCGGCGTCTACTATTCCGCAGATCGCTCGTCGCCTGTACGA
ACATAACCGTGTTCGCCTGCTGGTAGATGTGAACTATACTCCGGTTCCGCTACAGCCGCGCATCAGCCCG
CTGAACGGTCGTGATCTGGATATGTCCCTGTCTTGCCTGCGCTCTATGTCCCCGATCCACCAGAAATACA
TGCAGGACATGGGCGTTGGCGCGACCCTGGTTTGCTCTCTGATGGTGTCTGGTCGTCTGTGGGGTCTGAT
CGCTTGCCACCACTACGAACCGCGCTTCGTTCCGTTCCACATTCGCGCTGCTGGCGAAGCGCTGGCGGAA
ACTTGTGCGATCCGCATCGCGACGCTGGAGAGCTTTGCACAGTCTCAGTCCAAACGACCGGTTCACGTGG
GAAGTGGGGCTACAAACTTCTCACTGCTGAAACAGGCCGGGGATGTGGAGGAAAACCCAGGACCACACGT
GACTAGTGTGAGCAAGGGCGAGGAGCTGTTCACCGGGGTGGTGCCCATCCTGGTCGAGCTGGACGGCGAC
GTAAACGGCCACAAGTTCAGCGTGTCCGGCGAGGGCGAGGGCGATGCCACCTACGGCAAGCTGACCCTGA
AGTTCATCTGCACCACCGGCAAGCTGCCCGTGCCCTGGCCCACCCTCGTGACCACCCTGACCTACGGCGT
GCAGTGCTTCAGCCGCTACCCCGACCACATGAAGCAGCACGACTTCTTCAAGTCCGCCATGCCCGAAGGC
TACGTCCAGGAGCGCACCATCTTCTTCAAGGACGACGGCAACTACAAGACCCGCGCCGAGGTGAAGTTCG
AGGGCGACACCCTGGTGAACCGCATCGAGCTGAAGGGCATCGACTTCAAGGAGGACGGCAACATCCTGGG
GCACAAGCTGGAGTACAACTACAACAGCCACAACGTCTATATCATGGCCGACAAGCAGAAGAACGGCATC
AAGGTGAACTTCAAGATCCGCCACAACATCGAGGACGGCAGCGTGCAGCTCGCCGACCACTACCAGCAGA
ACACCCCCATCGGCGACGGCCCCGTGCTGCTGCCCGACAACCACTACCTGAGCACCCAGTCCGCCCTGAG
CAAAGACCCCAACGAGAAGCGCGATCACATGGTCCTGCTGGAGTTCGTGACCGCCGCCGGGATCACTCTC
GGCATGGACGAGCTGTACAAGTAAGAATTCGATATCAAGCTTATCGATAATCAACCTCTGGATTACAAAA
TTTGTGAAAGATTGACTGGTATTCTTAACTATGTTGCTCCTTTTACGCTATGTGGATACGCTGCTTTAAT
GCCTTTGTATCATGCTATTGCTTCCCGTATGGCTTTCATTTTCTCCTCCTTGTATAAATCCTGGTTGCTG
TCTCTTTATGAGGAGTTGTGGCCCGTTGTCAGGCAACGTGGCGTGGTGTGCACTGTGTTTGCTGACGCAA
CCCCCACTGGTTGGGGCATTGCCACCACCTGTCAGCTCCTTTCCGGGACTTTCGCTTTCCCCCTCCCTAT
TGCCACGGCGGAACTCATCGCCGCCTGCCTTGCCCGCTGCTGGACAGGGGCTCGGCTGTTGGGCACTGAC
AATTCCGTGGTGTTGTCGGGGAAATCATCGTCCTTTCCTTGGCTGCTCGCCTGTGTTGCCACCTGGATTC
TGCGCGGGACGTCCTTCTGCTACGTCCCTTCGGCCCTCAATCCAGCGGACCTTCCTTCCCGCGGCCTGCT
GCCGGCTCTGCGGCCTCTTCCGCGTCTTCGCCTTCGCCCTCAGACGAGTCGGATCTCCCTTTGGGCCGCC
TCCCCGCATCGATACCGTCGACCCGGGCGGCCGCTTCGAGCAGACATGATAAGATACATTGATGAGTTTG
GACAAACCACAACTAGAATGCAGTGAAAAAAATGCTTTATTTGTGAAATTTGTGATGCTATTGCTTTATT
TGTAACCATTATAAGCTGCAATAAACAAGTTAACAACAACAATTGCATTCATTTTATGTTTCAGGTTCAG
GGGGAGATGTGGGAGGTTTTTTAAAGCAAGTAAAACCTCTACAAATGTGGTAAAATCGATAAGGATCTTC
CTAGAGCATGGCTACGTAGATAAGTAGCATGGCGGGTTAATCATTAACTACAAGGAACCCCTAGTGATGG
AGTTGGCCACTCCCTCTCTGCGCGCTCGCTCGCTCACTGAGGCCGGGCGACCAAAGGTCGCCCGACGCCC
GGGCTTTGCCCGGGCGGCCTCAGTGAGCGAGCGAGCGCGCAGCTGCATTAATGAATCGGCCAACGCGCGG
GGAGAGGCGGTTTGCGTATTGGGCGCTCTTCCGCTTCCTCGCTCACTGACTCGCTGCGCTCGGTCGTTCG
GCTGCGGCGAGCGGTATCAGCTCACTCAAAGGCGGTAATACGGTTATCCACAGAATCAGGGGATAACGCA
GGAAAGAACATGTGAGCAAAAGGCCAGCAAAAGGCCAGGAACCGTAAAAAGGCCGCGTTGCTGGCGTTTT
TCCATAGGCTCCGCCCCCCTGACGAGCATCACAAAAATCGACGCTCAAGTCAGAGGTGGCGAAACCCGAC
AGGACTATAAAGATACCAGGCGTTTCCCCCTGGAAGCTCCCTCGTGCGCTCTCCTGTTCCGACCCTGCCG
CTTACCGGATACCTGTCCGCCTTTCTCCCTTCGGGAAGCGTGGCGCTTTCTCATAGCTCACGCTGTAGGT
ATCTCAGTTCGGTGTAGGTCGTTCGCTCCAAGCTGGGCTGTGTGCACGAACCCCCCGTTCAGCCCGACCG
CTGCGCCTTATCCGGTAACTATCGTCTTGRGTCCAACCCGGTAAGACACGACTTATCGCCACTGGCAGCA
GCCACTGGTAACAGGATTAGCAGAGCGAGGTATGTAGGCGGTGCTACAGAGTTCTTGAAGTGGTGGCCTA
ACTACGGCTACACTAGAAGAACAGTATTTGGTATCTGCGCTCTGCTGAAGCCAGTTACCTTCGGAAAAAG
AGTTGGTAGCTCTTGATCCGGCAAACAAACCACCGCTGGTAGCGGTGGTTTTTTTGTTTGCAAGCAGCAG
ATTACGCGCAGAAAAAAAGGATCTCAAGAAGATCCTTTGATCTTTTCTACGGGGTCTGACGCTCAGTGGA
ACGAAAACTCACGTTAAGGGATTTTGGTCATGAGATTATCAAAAAGGATCTTCACCTAGATCCTTTTAAA
TTAAAAATGAAGTTTTAAATCAATCTAAAGTATATATGAGTAAACTTGGTCTGACAGTTACCAATGCTTA
ATCAGTGAGGCACCTATCTCAGCGATCTGTCTATTTCGTTCATCCATAGTTGCCTGACTCCCCGTCGTGT
AGATAACTACGATACGGGAGGGCTTACCATCTGGCCCCAGTGCTGCAATGATACCGCGAGACCCACGCTC
ACCGGCTCCAGATTTATCAGCAATAAACCAGCCAGCCGGAAGGGCCGAGCGCAGAAGTGGTCCTGCAACT
TTATCCGCCTCCATCCAGTCTATTAATTGTTGCCGGGAAGCTAGAGTAAGTAGTTCGCCAGTTAATAGTT
TGCGCAACGTTGTTGCCATTGCTACAGGCATCGTGGTGTCACGCTCGTCGTTTGGTATGGCTTCATTCAG
CTCCGGTTCCCAACGATCAAGGCGAGTTACATGATCCCCCATGTTGTGCAAAAAAGCGGTTAGCTCCTTC
GGTCCTCCGATCGTTGTCAGAAGTAAGTTGGCCGCAGTGTTATCACTCATGGTTATGGCAGCACTGCATA
ATTCTCTTACTGTCATGCCATCCGTAAGATGCTTTTCTGTGACTGGTGAGTACTCAACCAAGTCATTCTG
AGAATAGTGTATGCGGCGACCGAGTTGCTCTTGCCCGGCGTCAATACGGGATAATACCGCGCCACATAGC
AGAACTTTAAAAGTGCTCATCATTGGAAAACGTTCTTCGGGGCGAAAACTCTCAAGGATCTTACCGCTGT
TGAGATCCAGTTCGATGTAACCCACTCGTGCACCCAACTGATCTTCAGCATCTTTTACTTTCACCAGCGT
TTCTGGGTGAGCAAAAACAGGAAGGCAAAATGCCGCAAAAAAGGGAATAAGGGCGACACGGAAATGTTGA
ATACTCATACTCTTCCTTTTTCAATATTATTGAAGCATTTATCAGGGTTATTGTCTCATGAGCGGATACA
TATTTGAATGTATTTAGAAAAATAAACAAATAGGGGTTCCGCGCACATTTCCCCGAAAAGTGCCACCTAA
ATTGTAAGCGTTAATATTTTGTTAAAATTCGCGTTAAATTTTTGTTAAATCAGCTCATTTTTTAACCAAT
AGGCCGAAATCGGCAAAATCCCTTATAAATCAAAAGAATAGACCGAGATAGGGT
[37 nt withheld, positions 5935-5971]
AAAGAACGTGGACTCCAACGTCAAAGG
[49 nt withheld, positions 5999-6047]
T
[91 nt withheld, positions 6049-6139]
G
[124 nt withheld, positions 6141-6264]
CCCATTCGCCATTCAGGCTGCGCAACTGTTGGGAAGGGCGATCGGTGCGGGCCTCTTCGCTATTACGCCA
GCTGCGCGCTCGCTCGCTCACTGAGGCCGCCCGGGCAAAGCCCGGGCGTCGGGCGACCTTTGGTCGCCCG
GCCTCAGTGAGCGAGCGAGCGCGCAGAGAGGGAGTGGCCAACTCCATCACTAGGGGTTCCTTGTAGTTAA
TGATTAACCCGCCATGCTACT
Features (pLannotate 1.2.2; 19 found; start..end, strand, type, name):
     31..279     +  enhancer       CMV enhancer (fragment): human cytomegalovirus immediate early enhancer
    281..558     +  promoter       chicken β-actin promoter: No description available
    559..694     +  intron         hybrid intron (fragment): hybrid between chicken β-actin (CBA) and minute virus of mice (MMV) introns (Gray et al., 2011)
    783..913     +  intron         chimeric intron (fragment): chimera between introns from chicken β-actin and rabbit β-globin
    911..973     +  CDS            HBB (fragment): HBB_LEPEU - Experimental evidence at protein level: Swiss-Prot protein existence level 1. Involved in oxygen transport from the lung to the various peripheral tissues. From Lepus europaeus (European hare).
    985..1944    +  CDS            mIFP: mIFP is a basic (constitutively fluorescent) near ir fluorescent protein published in 2015, derived from Bradyrhizobium sp.. It has very low acid sensitivity. It requires the cofactor biliverdin for fluorescence.
   2038..2754    +  CDS            EGFP: the original enhanced GFP (Yang et al., 1996) mammalian codon-optimized
   2755..2779    +  misc_feature   MCS (fragment): pBluescript multiple cloning site
   2779..3367    +  misc_feature   WPRE: woodchuck hepatitis virus posttranscriptional regulatory element
   3410..3531    -  polyA_signal   SV40 poly(A) signal: SV40 polyadenylation signal
   3554..3622    -  CDS            large T antigen (fragment): large T antigen from SV40 (simian virus 40)
   3693..3826    +  repeat_region  AAV2 ITR: inverted terminal repeat of adeno-associated virus serotype 2 inverted
   3820..3876    -  CDS            lacI (fragment): lac repressor; lacI; The lac repressor binds to the lac operator to inhibit transcription in E. coli. This inhibition can be relieved by adding lactose or isopropyl-β-D-thiogalactopyranoside (IPTG).
   4059..4647    -  rep_origin     ori: high-copy-number ColE1/pMB1/pBR322/pUC origin of replication
   4818..5678    -  CDS            AmpR: β-lactamase; bla; confers resistance to ampicillin, carbenicillin, and related antibiotics
   5679..5783    -  promoter       AmpR promoter: bla
   5836..6264    -  rep_origin     f1 ori (sequence partly withheld): f1 bacteriophage origin of replication; arrow indicates direction of (+) strand synthesis
   6269..6338    -  CDS            lacZα (fragment): LacZα fragment of β-galactosidase; lacZ fragment
   6333..6465    -  repeat_region  AAV2 ITR (fragment): inverted terminal repeat of adeno-associated virus serotype 2 inverted
