[The description below was written by a language model from this plasmid's Addgene catalogue record and pLannotate feature annotations shown in this document.]
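Description:
pAAV-CAG-mIFP-P2A-GFP is an adeno-associated virus transfer plasmid built on the pAAV-CAG-WPRE backbone for expressing a bicistronic near-infrared/green fluorescent protein cassette in mammalian cells. It is propagated in E. coli through a high-copy ColE1/pUC-type origin and selected with ampicillin via the β-lactamase gene and its own promoter. An f1 phage origin is also present. The record lists a recombination-deficient growth strain, which is a common choice for keeping the repeat-rich AAV2 inverted terminal repeats intact. The two ITRs flank the expression cassette and provide the cis elements needed for replication and packaging of the intervening DNA into AAV particles when helper functions are supplied. The plasmid can also be used directly by transfection.

Expression is driven by the CAG promoter, annotated here as a CMV immediate-early enhancer fragment, the chicken β-actin promoter and chimeric β-actin/β-globin intron sequences, which together give strong constitutive transcription in many cell types. The open reading frame encodes mIFP, a monomeric near-infrared fluorescent protein derived from a Bradyrhizobium bacteriophytochrome that requires biliverdin as its chromophore, followed by EGFP. The gap between the two annotated coding regions corresponds to the P2A element named in the construct, though it is not annotated separately. Ribosomal skipping at P2A yields the two proteins as separate polypeptides from one transcript, so EGFP can serve as an internal reference for normalising mIFP signal. A WPRE downstream enhances transcript stability and expression, and an SV40 polyadenylation signal terminates the message. The catalogue lists mouse as the insert species, although the feature annotation indicates that mIFP is of bacterial origin. The construct comes from a study that quantitatively compared near-infrared fluorescent proteins.
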