Addgene plasmid #197168: pAAV-CAG-mIFP-P2A-GFP
Purpose: Expresses the protein of mIFP-P2A-GFP in mammalian cells
Depositing lab: Kiryl Piatkevich. Depositing organization: Westlake University. Publication: Quantitative assessment of near-infrared fluorescent proteins. Zhang H, Papadaki S, Sun X, Wang X, Drobizhev M, Yao L, Rehbock M, Koster RW, Wu L, Namikawa K, Piatkevich KD. Nat Methods. 2023 Sep 4. doi: 10.1038/s41592-023-01975-z. PubMed 37666982.
Backbone
  Vector backbone: pAAV-CAG-WPRE
  Vector type: AAV
Growth in bacteria
  Bacterial resistance: Ampicillin, 100 μg/mL
  Growth temperature: 37°C
  Growth strain: NEB Stable
  Copy number: High Copy
Gene/Insert
  Gene/Insert name: mIFP-P2A-GFP
  Species: M. musculus (mouse)
  Cloning method: Gibson Cloning
Terms and licenses: Academic/Nonprofit Terms; Industry Terms: Not Available to Industry
Depositor comments: Please visit https://www.researchsquare.com/article/rs-797586/v1 for preprint.
How to cite: pAAV-CAG-mIFP-P2A-GFP was a gift from Kiryl Piatkevich (Addgene plasmid # 197168 ; http://n2t.net/addgene:197168 ; RRID:Addgene_197168)
